Addgene plasmid #182333: pGW-Dronpa-Cav1.2
Purpose: L-type voltage-gated calcium channel α1C subunit tagged with Dronpa. Fluctuating green-fluorescent label for live-cell super-resolution imaging.
Depositing lab: Jin Zhang. Depositing organization: University of California, San Diego (UCSD). Publication: DrFLINC Contextualizes Super-resolution Activity Imaging. Lin W, Mo GCH, Mehta S, Zhang J. J Am Chem Soc. 2021 Sep 22;143(37):14951-14955. doi: 10.1021/jacs.1c05530. Epub 2021 Sep 13. PubMed 34516108.
Backbone
  Vector backbone: pGW1
  Backbone size w/o insert (bp): 5000
  Total vector size (bp): 12000
  Vector type: Mammalian Expression
Growth in bacteria
  Bacterial resistance: Ampicillin, 100 μg/mL
  Growth temperature: 37°C
  Growth strain: DH5alpha
  Copy number: High Copy
Gene/Insert
  Gene/Insert name: Cav1.2-Dronpa (alt name: CACNA1C)
  Species: O. cuniculus (rabbit)
  Insert size (bp): 7194
  Mutation: T1066Y, Q1070M
  Entrez Gene: CACNA1C (a.k.a. CACB, CaV1.2)
  Promoter: CMV
  Tag / fusion protein: Full-length rabbit Cav1.2. (C terminal on insert)
  Cloning method: Restriction Enzyme; 5′ cloning site KpnI (not destroyed); 3′ cloning site XbaI (not destroyed)
  Sequencing primers: 5′ CCGCACAAGGCCGTGGCGGTAGGG; 3′ SV40pA reverse
Terms and licenses: Academic/Nonprofit Terms; Industry Terms: Not Available to Industry
How to cite: pGW-Dronpa-Cav1.2 was a gift from Jin Zhang (Addgene plasmid # 182333 ; http://n2t.net/addgene:182333 ; RRID:Addgene_182333)
