[The description below was written by a language model from this plasmid's Addgene catalogue record and pLannotate feature annotations shown in this document.]
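Description:
pGW-Dronpa-Cav1.2 is a mammalian expression plasmid built on the pGW1 backbone that encodes the pore-forming α1C subunit of the L-type voltage-gated calcium channel (rabbit CACNA1C, Cav1.2) fused to the photoswitchable green fluorescent protein Dronpa. It is propagated in E. coli as a high-copy plasmid through a ColE1/pUC-type origin and is selected with ampicillin via the β-lactamase gene. The annotated sequence is about 12.4 kb, slightly larger than the nominal 12 kb listed in the catalogue. Scattered backbone remnants are also annotated, including fragments of lacZα, lacI, rop, bom and the SV40 origin, plus a stretch of cytomegalovirus sequence annotated as UL127 upstream of the enhancer. These appear to be vestigial rather than functional parts of the design.

Expression is driven by the human CMV immediate-early enhancer and promoter followed by CMV intron A, which generally boosts transcript processing and expression. Transcription terminates at an SV40 polyadenylation signal. In the feature table the Dronpa coding sequence lies immediately upstream of the full-length channel, so Dronpa sits at the N-terminus of Cav1.2. This matches the plasmid name, although the catalogue's tag field is worded ambiguously. The insert was cloned between KpnI and XbaI sites and carries two recorded substitutions, T1066Y and Q1070M, whose functional purpose the record does not state. According to the record, the Dronpa fusion provides a fluctuating green-fluorescent label for live-cell super-resolution imaging, allowing the distribution of Cav1.2 channels to be mapped in transfected mammalian cells.
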