Features (pLannotate 1.2.2; 20 found; start..end, strand, type, name):
     45..424     +  enhancer       CMV enhancer: human cytomegalovirus immediate early enhancer
    425..628     +  promoter       CMV promoter: human cytomegalovirus (CMV) immediate early promoter
    764..1590    +  intron         CMV intron A: human cytomegalovirus intron A (Chapman et al., 1991)
   1635..2306    +  CDS            Dronpa: Dronpa is a photoswitchable green fluorescent protein published in 2004, derived from Echinophyllia sp. SC22.
   2313..8825    +  CDS            CACNA1C: CAC1C_RABIT - Also known as CACH2, CACN2, CACNL1A1, CCHL1A1. Experimental evidence at protein level: Swiss-Prot protein existence level 1. Pore-forming, alpha-1C subunit of the voltage-gated calcium channel that gives rise to L-type calcium currents (PubMed:2474130, PubMed:2169433, PubMed:8232554, PubMed:9502794, PubMed:9278523, PubMed:15615847, PubMed:17525370, PubMed:21127204, PubMed:22928916, PubMed:23145875, PubMed:29363593, PubMed:22649239). Mediates influx of calcium ions into the cytoplasm, and thereby triggers calcium release from the sarcoplasm (PubMed:23145875). Plays an important ro
   8934..8960    +  misc_feature   MCS (fragment): pUC18/19 multiple cloning site
   8974..9058    +  CDS            large T antigen (fragment): large T antigen from SV40 (simian virus 40)
   9081..9215    +  polyA_signal   SV40 poly(A) signal: SV40 polyadenylation signal
   9260..9282    -  protein_bind   lac operator (fragment): The lac repressor binds to the lac operator to inhibit transcription in E. coli. This inhibition can be relieved by adding lactose or isopropyl-β-D-thiogalactopyranoside (IPTG). lac repressor encoded by lacI
   9286..9316    -  promoter       lac promoter: promoter for the E. coli lac operon
   9364..9456    -  CDS            lacI (fragment): lac repressor; lacI; The lac repressor binds to the lac operator to inhibit transcription in E. coli. This inhibition can be relieved by adding lactose or isopropyl-β-D-thiogalactopyranoside (IPTG).
   9639..10227   -  rep_origin     ori: high-copy-number ColE1/pMB1/pBR322/pUC origin of replication
  10398..11258   -  CDS            AmpR: β-lactamase; bla; confers resistance to ampicillin, carbenicillin, and related antibiotics
  11259..11276   -  promoter       AmpR promoter (fragment): bla
  11312..11400   -  promoter       AmpR promoter (fragment): bla
  11495..11530   +  CDS            rop (fragment): Rop protein, which maintains plasmids at low copy number; rop
  11632..11683   +  misc_feature   bom (fragment): basis of mobility region from pBR322
  11692..11767   -  rep_origin     SV40 ori (fragment): SV40 origin of replication
  11775..11929   -  CDS            lacZα (fragment): LacZα fragment of β-galactosidase; lacZ fragment
  11950..12327   -  CDS            UL127: UL127_HCMVA - Protein predicted: Swiss-Prot protein existence level 4. From Human cytomegalovirus (strain AD169) (HHV-5) (Human herpesvirus 5).
>Addgene plasmid #182333 | pGW-Dronpa-Cav1.2 | addgene full sequence | sequence record 363204 | Addgene NGS Result
TATGTACATTTATATTGGCTCATGTCCAACATTACCGCCATGTTGACATTGATTATTGACTAGTTATTAA
TAGTAATCAATTACGGGGTCATTAGTTCATAGCCCATATATGGAGTTCCGCGTTACATAACTTACGGTAA
ATGGCCCGCCTGGCTGACCGCCCAACGACCCCCGCCCATTGACGTCAATAATGACGTATGTTCCCATAGT
AACGCCAATAGGGACTTTCCATTGACGTCAATGGGTGGAGTATTTACGGTAAACTGCCCACTTGGCAGTA
CATCAAGTGTATCATATGCCAAGTACGCCCCCTATTGACGTCAATGACGGTAAATGGCCCGCCTGGCATT
ATGCCCAGTACATGACCTTATGGGACTTTCCTACTTGGCAGTACATCTACGTATTAGTCATCGCTATTAC
CATGGTGATGCGGTTTTGGCAGTACATCAATGGGCGTGGATAGCGGTTTGACTCACGGGGATTTCCAAGT
CTCCACCCCATTGACGTCAATGGGAGTTTGTTTTGGCACCAAAATCAACGGGACTTTCCAAAATGTCGTA
ACAACTCCGCCCCATTGACGCAAATGGGCGGTAGGCGTGTACGGTGGGAGGTCTATATAAGCAGAGCTCG
TTTAGTGAACCGTCAGATCGCCTGGAGACGCCATCCACGCTGTTTTGACCTCCATAGAAGACACCGGGAC
CGATCCAGCCTCCGCGGCCGGGAACGGTGCATTGGAACGCGGATTCCCCGTGCCAAGAGTGACGTAAGTA
CCGCCTATAGAGTCTATAGGCCCACCCCCTTGGCTTCTTATGCATGCTATACTGTTTTTGGCTTGGGGTC
TATACACCCCCGCTTCCTCATGTTATAGGTGATGGTATAGCTTAGCCTATAGGTGTGGGTTATTGACCAT
TATTGACCACTCCCCTATTGGTGACGATACTTTCCATTACTAATCCATAACATGGCTCTTTGCCACAACT
CTCTTTATTGGCTATATGCCAATACACTGTCCTTCAGAGACTGACACGGACTCTGTATTTTTACAGGATG
GGGTCTCATTTATTATTTACAAATTCACATATACAACACCACCGTCCCCAGTGCCCGCAGTTTTTATTAA
ACATAACGTGGGATCTCCACGCGAATCTCGGGTACGTGTTCCGGACATGGGCTCTTCTCCGGTAGCGGCG
GAGCTTCTACATCCGAGCCCTGCTCCCATGCCTCCAGCGACTCATGGTCGCTCGGCAGCTCCTTGCTCCT
AACAGTGGAGGCCAGACTTAGGCACAGCACGATGCCCACCACCACCAGTGTGCCGCACAAGGCCGTGGCG
GTAGGGTATGTGTCTGAAAATGAGCTCGGGGAGCGGGCTTGCACCGCTGACGCATTTGGAAGACTTAAGG
CAGCGGCAGAAGAAGATGCAGGCAGCTGAGTTGTTGTGTTCTGATAAGAGTCAGAGGTAACTCCCGTTGC
GGTGCTGTTAACGGTGGAGGGCAGTGTAGTCTGAGCAGTACTCGTTGCTGCCGCGCGCGCCACCAGACAT
AATAGCTGACAGACTAACAGACTGTTCCTTTCCATGGGTCTTTTCTGCAGTCACCGTCCTTGACACGAAG
CTTCCCGGGATAGGTACCGCCACCATGAGTGTGATTAAACCAGACATGAAGATCAAGCTGCGTATGGAAG
GCGCTGTAAATGGACACCCGTTCGCGATTGAAGGAGTTGGCCTTGGGAAGCCTTTCGAGGGAAAACAGAG
TATGGACCTTAAAGTCAAAGAAGGCGGACCTCTGCCTTTCGCCTATGACATCTTGACAACTGTGTTCTGT
TACGGCAACAGGGTATTCGCCAAATACCCAGAAAATATAGTAGACTATTTCAAGCAGTCGTTTCCTGAGG
GCTACTCTTGGGAACGAAGCATGAATTACGAAGACGGGGGCATTTGTAACGCGACAAACGACATAACCCT
GGATGGTGACTGTTATATCTATGAAATTCGATTTGATGGTGTGAACTTTCCTGCCAATGGTCCAGTTATG
CAGAAGAGGACTGTGAAATGGGAGCCATCCACTGAGAAATTGTATGTGCGTGATGGAGTGCTGAAGGGTG
ATGTTAACATGGCTCTGTCGCTTGAAGGAGGTGGCCATTACCGATGTGACTTCAAAACTACTTATAAAGC
TAAGAAGGTTGTCCAGTTGCCAGACTATCACTTTGTGGACCACCACATTGAGATTAAAAGCCACGACAAA
GATTACAGTAATGTTAATCTGCATGAGCATGCCGAAGCGCATTCTGAGCTGCCGAGGCAGGCCAAGGCTA
GCATGCTTCGAGCCCTTGTTCAGCCAGCTACGCCCGCATACCAGCCGCTGCCTAGCCACCTGTCTGCTGA
AACGGAGAGTACATGTAAAGGTACTGTGGTGCATGAAGCTCAACTCAACCATTTCTACATCTCTCCTGGA
GGTTCCAACTATGGGAGCCCACGCCCAGCTCATGCCAACATGAATGCCAACGCAGCTGCGGGGCTCGCCC
CTGAGCACATCCCCACCCCAGGGGCAGCCCTGTCCTGGCAGGCAGCCATCGATGCGGCCCGGCAGGCCAA
GCTGATGGGCAGTGCTGGCAACGCGACTATCTCCACCGTCAGCTCCACGCAGCGGAAGCGGCAGCAGTAT
GGGAAGCCCAAGAAGCAGGGCAGCACCACTGCCACTCGCCCGCCCCGTGCCCTGCTCTGCCTCACCCTGA
AGAACCCCATCCGGAGGGCGTGCATAAGCATCGTCGAGTGGAAACCATTTGAAATAATTATTTTACTGAC
TATTTTTGCCAATTGTGTGGCCTTAGCAATCTATATTCCCTTTCCAGAAGATGACTCCAATGCCACCAAT
TCCAACCTGGAACGAGTGGAATATCTCTTTCTCATAATTTTTACTGTGGAAGCATTTTTAAAAGTAATAG
CCTATGGACTTCTGTTTCACCCCAACGCTTACCTCCGCAATGGCTGGAATTTACTAGACTTTATAATTGT
GGTTGTAGGGCTTTTTAGTGCAATTTTAGAACAAGCAACCAAAGCAGACGGGGCCAATGCCCTAGGAGGG
AAAGGGGCTGGATTCGACGTGAAGGCGCTGAGGGCTTTCCGCGTGCTGCGCCCCCTGCGGCTGGTGTCTG
GAGTCCCGAGTCTCCAGGTGGTCCTGAACTCCATCATCAAGGCCATGGTCCCTCTGCTGCACATTGCCCT
GCTAGTGCTGTTTGTCATCATCATCTATGCCATCATCGGCCTGGAGCTCTTCATGGGGAAGATGCACAAG
ACATGCTACAACCAGGAGGGTGTAGCAGATGTCCCAGCAGAAGATGATCCTTCCCCTTGTGCTCTGGAGA
CGGGCCACGGGCGGCAGTGCCAGAACGGCACCGTGTGCAAGCCTGGGTGGGATGGACCCAAGCACGGCAT
CACCAACTTTGACAATTTTGCTTTCGCCATGTTGACGGTGTTCCAGTGTATCACCATGGAGGGCTGGACC
GACGTGCTGTACTGGATGCAGGACGCTATGGGCTATGAGCTACCCTGGGTGTATTTTGTCAGTCTGGTCA
TCTTTGGATCCTTTTTCGTTCTAAATCTGGTTCTCGGTGTGTTGAGCGGAGAGTTTTCCAAAGAGAGGGA
GAAGGCCAAAGCTCGGGGAGATTTCCAGAAGTTGCGGGAGAAGCAGCAGCTGGAAGAGGACCTCAAAGGC
TACCTGGACTGGATCACTCAGGCAGAAGACATCGACCCTGAGAATGAGGATGAAGGCATGGATGAGGAGA
AACCCCGAAACATGAGCATGCCCACAAGTGAGACCGAATCTGTCAACACTGAAAACGTGGCTGGAGGTGA
CATCGAAGGAGAAAACTGCGGGGCCAGGCTGGCCCACCGGATCTCCAAGTCGAAATTCAGCCGCTACTGG
CGCCGGTGGAATAGGTTCTGCAGGAGAAAGTGCCGCGCAGCGGTCAAGTCGAACGTCTTCTACTGGCTGG
TGATCTTCCTGGTCTTCCTGAACACGCTCACCATTGCCTCTGAGCACTACAACCAGCCCCACTGGCTCAC
GGAGGTCCAAGACACGGCCAATAAGGCTCTACTGGCCCTGTTCACTGCCGAGATGCTGCTGAAGATGTAC
AGCCTGGGCCTGCAGGCCTATTTCGTGTCCCTCTTCAACCGCTTCGACTGCTTCATTGTGTGCGGGGGCA
TCCTGGAGACCATCCTGGTGGAGACCAAGGTCATGTCCCCCCTGGGCATCTCTGTGCTGAGATGCGTGCG
GCTCCTGAGAATATTCAAAATTACAAGGTACTGGAACTCCTTGAGCAACCTGGTGGCCTCCCTGCTGAAC
TCGGTGCGCTCCATCGCCTCCCTGCTCCTGCTCCTCTTCCTCTTCATCATCATCTTCTCCCTGCTGGGGA
TGCAGCTGTTTGGAGGCAAGTTCAACTTCGATGAGATGCAGACCCGGAGGAGCACGTTCGACAATTTCCC
GCAGTCCCTGCTCACCGTGTTTCAGATCCTGACCGGGGAGGACTGGAATTCGGTGATGTATGATGGGATC
ATGGCTTATGGCGGCCCCTCTTTTCCAGGGATGTTAGTCTGTATTTACTTCATCATCCTCTTCATCTGTG
GAAATTATATCCTACTGAATGTGTTCTTGGCCATTGCTGTGGACAACCTGGCTGATGCTGAGAGCCTTAC
TTCTGCCCAAAAGGAAGAGGAAGAAGAGAAGGAGAGAAAGAAGCTGGCCAGGACTGCCAGCCCGGAGAAG
AAACAAGAGGTGGTAGGGAAGCCGGCCCTGGAGGAGGCCAAGGAGGAGAAAATTGAGCTGAAATCCATTA
CAGCTGATGGAGAGTCCCCGCCTACCACCAAGATCAACATGGATGACCTCCAGCCCAATGAGAGTGAGGA
TAAGAGTCCCTACCCCAACCCGGAAACCACAGGAGAAGAGGATGAGGAGGAGCCTGAGATGCCTGTCGGC
CCCCGCCCTCGGCCACTCTCCGAGCTGCACCTTAAGGAGAAGGCCGTGCCTATGCCAGAAGCCAGTGCGT
TTTTCATCTTCAGCCCCAACAACAGGTTCCGCCTCCAGTGTCACCGTATCGTCAACGACACGATCTTCAC
CAACCTGATCCTCTTCTTCATTCTGCTCAGCAGCATTTCCCTGGCTGCCGAGGACCCTGTGCAGCACACC
TCCTTCAGGAATCACATTCTGTTTTATTTTGACATTGTTTTTACTACCATTTTCACCATTGAAATTGCTC
TCAAGATGACTGCGTATGGGGCCTTCCTGCACAAGGGCTCTTTCTGCAGGAACTACTTCAACATCCTGGA
CCTGCTGGTGGTCAGCGTGTCCCTCATCTCCTTCGGCATCCAGTCCAGCGCGATCAATGTCGTGAAGATC
TTGCGAGTGCTGCGAGTGCTCAGGCCACTGCGGGCCATCAACAGGGCCAAGGGGCTAAAGCACGTGGTTC
AGTGTGTGTTCGTGGCCATCCGGACCATTGGGAACATCGTGATTGTCTACACGCTGCTGATGTTCATGTT
CGCCTGCATCGGAGTCCAGCTCTTCAAGGGGAAGCTGTACACCTGTTCAGACAGTTCCAAACAGACTGAG
GCTGAATGCAAGGGTAACTACATCACCTACAAAGATGGAGAGGTTGACCATCCCATCATCCAGCCGCGCA
GCTGGGAGAACAGCAAGTTTGACTTTGACAACGTCCTGGCAGCCATGATGGCCCTCTTCACTGTCTCCAC
CTTCGAGGGCTGGCCAGAGCTGCTGTACCGCTCCATCGACTCCCACACGGAAGACAAGGGCCCTATCTAC
AACTACCGAGTGGAGATCTCCATCTTCTTCATCATCTACATCATCATCATCGCCTTCTTCATGATGAACA
TCTTCGTGGGTTTCGTCATTGTCACCTTCCAGGAGCAGGGGGAGCAGGAGTACAAGAACTGTGAGCTGGA
CAAGAACCAGCGGCAGTGCGTGGAATATGCCCTCAAGGCCCGGCCCCTGCGGAGGTACATCCCCAAGAAC
CAGCACCAGTACAAAGTGTGGTACGTGGTCAACTCCACCTACTTTGAGTACCTGATGTTCGTCCTCATCC
TGCTCAACACCATCTGCTTGGCCATGCAGCACTACGGCCAGAGCTGCCTGTTCAAAATCGCCATGAACAT
CCTCAACATGCTCTTCACCGGCCTCTTCACCGTGGAAATGATCCTGAAGCTCATTGCCTTCAAACCCAAG
GGTTACTTTAGTGATCCCTGGAATGTTTTTGACTTCCTCATCGTAATTGGCAGCATAATTGACGTCATTC
TCAGTGAGACTAATCCAGCTGAACATACCCAATGCTCTCCCTCTATGAACGCAGAGGAGAACTCCCGCAT
CTCCATCACCTTCTTCCGCCTGTTCCGGGTCATGCGCCTGGTCAAGCTGCTGAGCCGCGGGGAGGGCATC
CGGACGCTGCTGTGGACCTTCATCAAGTCCTTCCAGGCCCTGCCCTATGTGGCTCTTCTGATCGTAATGC
TGTTCTTCATCTATGCTGTGATCGGGATGCAGGTGTTTGGGAAAATCGCCCTGAACGACACCACGGAGAT
CAACCGGAACAACAACTTCCAGACCTTCCCCCAAGCTGTGCTGCTCCTCTTCAGGTGTGCCACGGGGGAG
GCTTGGCAGGATATCATGCTGGCCTGCATGCCAGGCAAGAAGTGTGCCCCAGAGTCTGAGCCCCACAACA
GCACAGAAGGGGAGACCCCCTGCGGCAGCAGCTTCGCCGTCTTCTACTTCATCAGCTTCTACATGCTTTG
TGCCTTCCTGATCATCAATCTCTTTGTAGCTGTCATCATGGACAACTTTGACTACCTGACAAGGGACTGG
TCAATCCTTGGTCCCCACCATCTGGATGAATTTAAAAGAATCTGGGCAGAGTATGACCCTGAAGCCAAGG
GTCGTATCAAACACCTGGATGTGGTGACCCTCCTCCGGCGGATTCAGCCCCCACTGGGTTTTGGGAAGCT
GTGCCCTCACCGTGTGGCTTGCAAACGCCTGGTCTCCATGAACATGCCTCTGAACAGTGACGGGACGGTC
ATGTTCAACGCCACCCTGTTTGCCCTGGTCAGGACAGCTCTGAGGATCAAAACAGAAGGAAACCTGGAAC
AAGCCAATGAGGAGCTGCGGGCCATCATCAAGAAGATCTGGAAGCGGACCAGCATGAAGCTGCTGGACCA
AGTGGTGCCCCCTGCAGGCGATGATGAGGTCACAGTCGGCAAGTTCTACGCTACCTTCCTGATCCAAGAG
TACTTCCGGAAATTCAAGAAGCGCAAAGAGCAAGGGCTTGTGGGCAAGCCCTCCCAGAGGAACGCCCTTT
CCCTGCAGGCTGGCCTGCGCACTCTGCACGACATCGGGCCTGAGATCCGACGGGCCATCTCCGGAGACCT
GACAGCTGAGGAAGAGCTGGACAAGGCCATGAAGGAGGCTGTGTCTGCTGCCTCTGAAGATGACATCTTC
AGGAGGGCCGGTGGCCTGTTTGGCAACCATGTCAGCTACTACCAAAGTGACAGCCGGAGCGCCTTTCCCC
AGACCTTCACTACGCAGCGCCCACTGCACATCAGCAAGGCTGGCAACAACCAAGGCGACACCGAGTCACC
CTCCCACGAGAAGCTGGTGGACTCCACTTTCACCCCCAGCAGCTACTCGTCCACCGGCTCCAACGCCAAC
ATCAACAATGCCAACAACACTGCCCTGGGCCGCCTCCCCCGCCCCGCCGGCTACCCCAGCACAGTCAGCA
CCGTGGAGGGCCACGGGTCCCCCTTGTCTCCTGCCGTCCGGGCACAGGAGGCAGCATGGAAGCTCAGCTC
CAAGAGATGCCACTCCCAGGAGAGCCAGATAGCCATGGCGTGTCAGGAGGGCGCATCCCAGGACGACAAC
TACGACGTGAGGATCGGTGAAGATGCAGAGTGCTGCAGTGAGCCCAGCCTGCTCTCCACAGAGATGCTCT
CCTACCAGGATGACGAAAACCGACAACTGGCGCCCCCGGAGGAGGAGAAGCGGGACATCAGGCTGTCTCC
AAAGAAGGGTTTCCTGCGCTCCGCGTCACTGGGTCGAAGGGCTTCCTTCCACCTGGAGTGTCTGAAGCGG
CAGAAGAATCAAGGGGGAGACATCTCTCAGAAGACAGTCCTGCCCCTGCATCTGGTCCACCACCAGGCAT
TGGCAGTGGCGGGCCTGAGTCCCCTCCTGCAGAGAAGCCATTCCCCCACCTCGCTCCCTAGGCCCTGTGC
CACGCCCCCTGCCACACCGGGCAGCCGAGGCTGGCCCCCACAGCCCATCCCCACCCTGCGGCTGGAGGGG
GCCGACTCCAGTGAGAAACTCAACAGCAGCTTCCCGTCCATCCACTGCGGCTCATGGTCTGGGGAGAACA
GCCCCTGCAGAGGGGACAGCAGCGCCGCCCGGAGAGCCCGGCCCGTCTCCCTCACTGTGCCCAGCCAGGC
TGGGGCCCAGGGGAGACAGTTCCACGGCAGCGCCAGCAGCCTGGTGGAAGCGGTCTTGATTTCCGAAGGA
CTGGGGCAGTTTGCTCAAGATCCCAAGTTCATCGAGGTCACGACCCAGGAGCTGGCTGACGCCTGCGATC
TGACCATAGAGGAGATGGAGAACGCGGCCGACGACATTCTCAGCGGGGGCGCCCGGCAGAGCCCCAATGG
CACCCTGTTACCCTTTGTGAACCGCAGGGACCCGGGCCGGGACAGAGCGGGGCAGAACGAGCAGGACGCG
AGCGGCGCATGCGCCCCAGGGTGCGGGCAGAGCGAGGAGGCCCTCGCGGACCGCAGGGCCGGCGTCAGCA
GCCTGTAGGCGCCAGGGCCGGGGGTGCGGGTTTTTTATTTGTCTCAATGTTCCTAATGGGTTCGTTTCAG
AAGTGCCTCACTGTTCTCGTGACCTGGAGTTAACCGCGGAATTGGGGATCCTCTAGAGTCGACCTGCAGG
ATATCGAATTCATTGATCATAATCAGCCATACCACATTTGTAGAGGTTTTACTTGCTTTAAAAAACCTCC
CACACCTCCCCCTGAACCTGAAACATAAAATGAATGCAATTGTTGTTGTTAACTTGTTTATTGCAGCTTA
TAATGGTTACAAATAAAGCAATAGCATCACAAATTTCACAAATAAAGCATTTTTTTCACTGCATTCTAGT
TGTGGTTTGTCCAAACTCATCAATGTATCTTATCATGTCTGGATCCGTACCGAGCTCGCGTAATCATGTC
ATAGCTGTTTCCTGTGTGAAATTGTTATCCGCTCACAATTCCACACAACATACGAGCCGGAAGCATAAAG
TGTAAAGCCTGGGGTGCCTAATGAGTGAGCTAACTACATTAATTGCGTTGCGCTCACTGCCCGCTTTCCA
GTCGGGAAACCTGTCGTGCCAGCTGCATTAATGAATCGGCCAACGCGCGGGGAGAGGCGGTTTGCGTATT
GGGCGCTCTTCCGCTTCCTCGCTCACTGACTCGCTGCGCTCGGTCGTTCGGCTGCGGCGAGCGGTATCAG
CTCACTCAAAGGCGGTAATACGGTTATCCACAGAATCAGGGGATAACGCAGGAAAGAACATGTGAGCAAA
AGGCCAGCAAAAGGCCAGGAACCGTAAAAAGGCCGCGTTGCTGGCGTTTTTCCATAGGCTCCGCCCCCCT
GACGAGCATCACAAAAATCGACGCTCAAGTCAGAGGTGGCGAAACCCGACAGGACTATAAAGATACCAGG
CGTTTCCCCCTGGAAGCTCCCTCGTGCGCTCTCCTGTTCCGACCCTGCCGCTTACCGGATACCTGTCCGC
CTTTCTCCCTTCGGGAAGCGTGGCGCTTTCTCATAGCTCACGCTGTAGGTATCTCAGTTCGGTGTAGGTC
GTTCGCTCCAAGCTGGGCTGTGTGCACGAACCCCCCGTTCAGCCCGACCGCTGCGCCTTATCCGGTAACT
ATCGTCTTGAGTCCAACCCGGTAAGACACGACTTATCGCCACTGGCAGCAGCCACTGGTAACAGGATTAG
CAGAGCGAGGTATGTAGGCGGTGCTACAGAGTTCTTGAAGTGGTGGCCTAACTACGGCTACACTAGAAGA
ACAGTATTTGGTATCTGCGCTCTGCTGAAGCCAGTTACCTTCGGAAAAAGAGTTGGTAGCTCTTGATCCG
GCAAACAAACCACCGCTGGTAGCGGTGGTTTTTTTGTTTGCAAGCAGCAGATTACGCGCAGAAAAAAAGG
ATCTCAAGAAGATCCTTTGATCTTTTCTACGGGGTCTGACGCTCAGTGGAACGAAAACTCACGTTAAGGG
ATTTTGGTCATGAGATTATCAAAAAGGATCTTCACCTAGATCCTTTTAAATTAAAAATGAAGTTTTAAAT
CAATCTAAAGTATATATGAGTAAACTTGGTCTGACAGTTACCAATGCTTAATCAGTGAGGCACCTATCTC
AGCGATCTGTCTATTTCGTTCATCCATAGTTGCCTGACTCCCCGTCGTGTAGATAACTACGATACGGGAG
GGCTTACCATCTGGCCCCAGTGCTGCAATGATACCGCGAGACCCACGCTCACCGGCTCCAGATTTATCAG
CAATAAACCAGCCAGCCGGAAGGGCCGAGCGCAGAAGTGGTCCTGCAACTTTATCCGCCTCCATCCAGTC
TATTAATTGTTGCCGGGAAGCTAGAGTAAGTAGTTCGCCAGTTAATAGTTTGCGCAACGTTGTTGCCATT
GCTACAGGCATCGTGGTGTCACGCTCGTCGTTTGGTATGGCTTCATTCAGCTCCGGTTCCCAACGATCAA
GGCGAGTTACATGATCCCCCATGTTGTGCAAAAAAGCGGTTAGCTCCTTCGGTCCTCCGATCGTTGTCAG
AAGTAAGTTGGCCGCAGTGTTATCACTCATGGTTATGGCAGCACTGCATAATTCTCTTACTGTCATGCCA
TCCGTAAGATGCTTTTCTGTGACTGGTGAGTACTCAACCAAGTCATTCTGAGAATAGTGTATGCGGCGAC
CGAGTTGCTCTTGCCCGGCGTCAATACGGGATAATACCGCGCCACATAGCAGAACTTTAAAAGTGCTCAT
CATTGGAAAACGTTCTTCGGGGCGAAAACTCTCAAGGATCTTACCGCTGTTGAGATCCAGTTCGATGTAA
CCCACTCGTGCACCCAACTGATCTTCAGCATCTTTTACTTTCACCAGCGTTTCTGGGTGAGCAAAAACAG
GAAGGCAAAATGCCGCAAAAAAGGGAATAAGGGCGACACGGAAATGTTGAATACTCATACTCTTCCTTTT
TCAATAAGCGGCCGCGGCCATGCCGGCCACTAGTCTCGAGTTATTATTGAAGCATTTATCAGGGTTATTG
TCTCATGAGCGGATACATATTTGAATGTATTTAGAAAAATAAACAAATAGGGGTTCCGCGCACATTTCCC
CGAAAAGTGCCACCTGACGTCTAAGAAACCATTATTATCATGACATTAACCTATAAAAATAGGCGTATCA
CGAGGCCCTTTCGTCTCGCGCGTTTCGGTGATGACGGTGAAAACCTCTGACACATGCAGCTCCCGGAGAC
GGTCACAGCTTGTCTGTAAGCGGATGCCGGGAGCAGACAAGCCCGTCAGGGCGCGTCAGCGGGTGTTGGC
GGGTGTCGGGGCTGGCTTAACTATGCGGCATCAGAGCAGATTGTACTGAGAGTGCACCATATGAAGACGT
CGCCTCCTCACTACTTCTGGAATAGCTCAGAGGCCGAGGCGGCCTCGGCCTCTGCATAAATAAAAAAAAT
TAGTCAGGGCGCCATTCGCCATTCAGGCTGCGCAACTGTTGGGAAGGGCGATCGGTGCGGGCCTCTTCGC
TATTACGCCAGCTGGCGAAAGGGGGATGTGCTGCAAGGCGATTAAGTTGGGTAACGCCAGGGTTTTCCCA
GTCACGACGTTGTAAAACGACGGCCAGTGCCCGTGTCAAGGACGGTGACTGCAGTGAATAATAAAATGTG
TGTTTGTCCGAAATACGCGTTTTGAGATTTCTGTCGCCGACTAAATTCATGTCGCGCGATAGTGGTGTTT
ATCGCCGATAGAGATGGCGATATTGGAAAAATCGATATTTGAAAATATGGCATATTGAAAATGTCGCCGA
TGTGAGTTTCTGTGTAACTGATATCGCCATTTTTCCAAAAGTGATTTTTGGGCATACGCGATATCTGGCG
ATAGCGCTTATATCGTTTACGGGGGATGGCGATAGACGACTTTGGTGACTTGGGCGATTCTGTGTGTCGC
AAATATCGCAGTTTCGATATAGGTGACAGACGATATGAGGCTATATCGCCGATAGAGGCGACATCAAGCT
GGCACATGGCCAATGCATATCGATCTATACATTGAATCAATATTGGCCATTAGCCATATTATTCATTGGT
TATATAGCATAAATCAATATTGGCTATTGGCCATTGCATACGTTGTATCCATATCATAA
